>Addgene plasmid #69819 | pcDNA 3.2/V5-DEST CDC42EP1 WT | depositor full sequence | sequence record 123852 | pcDNA 3.2/V5-DEST CDC42EP1 WT sequence 6648 bps
GACGGATCGGGAGATCTCCCGATCCCCTATGGTCGACTCTCAGTACAATCTGCTCTGATGCCGCATAGTT
AAGCCAGTATCTGCTCCCTGCTTGTGTGTTGGAGGTCGCTGAGTAGTGCGCGAGCAAAATTTAAGCTACA
ACAAGGCAAGGCTTGACCGACAATTGCATGAAGAATCTGCTTAGGGTTAGGCGTTTTGCGCTGCTTCGCG
ATGTACGGGCCAGATATACGCGTTGACATTGATTATTGACTAGTTATTAATAGTAATCAATTACGGGGTC
ATTAGTTCATAGCCCATATATGGAGTTCCGCGTTACATAACTTACGGTAAATGGCCCGCCTGGCTGACCG
CCCAACGACCCCCGCCCATTGACGTCAATAATGACGTATGTTCCCATAGTAACGCCAATAGGGACTTTCC
ATTGACGTCAATGGGTGGACTATTTACGGTAAACTGCCCACTTGGCAGTACATCAAGTGTATCATATGCC
AAGTACGCCCCCTATTGACGTCAATGACGGTAAATGGCCCGCCTGGCATTATGCCCAGTACATGACCTTA
TGGGACTTTCCTACTTGGCAGTACATCTACGTATTAGTCATCGCTATTACCATGGTGATGCGGTTTTGGC
AGTACATCAATGGGCGTGGATAGCGGTTTGACTCACGGGGATTTCCAAGTCTCCACCCCATTGACGTCAA
TGGGAGTTTGTTTTGGCACCAAAATCAACGGGACTTTCCAAAATGTCGTAACAACTCCGCCCCATTGACG
CAAATGGGCGGTAGGCGTGTACGGTGGGAGGTCTATATAAGCAGAGCTCTCTGGCTAACTAGAGAACCCA
CTGCTTACTGGCTTATCGAAATTAATACGACTCACTATAGGGAGACCCAAGCTGGCTAGTTAAGCTATCA
ACAAGTTTGTACAAAAAAGTTGGCATGCCCGGCCCCCAGGGGGGCAGAGGCGCCGCCACCATGAGCCTGG
GCAAGCTCTCGCCTGTGGGCTGGGTGTCCAGTTCACAGGGAAAGAGGCGGCTGACTGCAGACATGATCAG
CCACCCACTCGGGGACTTCCGCCACACCATGCATGTGGGCCGTGGCGGGGATGTCTTCGGGGACACGTCC
TTCCTCAGCAACCACGGTGGCAGCTCCGGGAGCACCCATCGCTCACCCCGCAGCTTCCTGGCCAAGAAGC
TGCAGCTGGTGCGGAGGGTGGGGGCGCCCCCCCGGAGGATGGCATCTCCCCCTGCACCCTCCCCGGCTCC
ACCGGCCATCTCCCCCATCATCAAGAACGCCATCTCCCTGCCCCAGCTCAACCAGGCCGCCTACGACAGC
CTCGTGGTTGGCAAGCTCAGCTTCGACAGCAGCCCCACCAGCTCCACGGACGGCCACTCCAGCTACGGCC
TGGACTCTGGGTTCTGCACCATCTCCCGCCTGCCCCGCTCGGAAAAGCCGCATGACCGAGACCGGGATGG
TTCCTTCCCCTCTGAGCCCGGGCTTCGCCGCTCTGACTCTCTCTTGTCCTTCCGCCTGGACCTCGACCTT
GGGCCCTCACTCCTCAGCGAGCTGCTAGGGGTCATGAGCCTGCCAGAAGCCCCTGCAGCTGAGACTCCAG
CCCCCGCTGCAAACCCCCCAGCCCCTACTGCAAACCCCACGGGTCCTGCTGCAAACCCCCCAGCCACTAC
TGCAAACCCCCCAGCACCTGCCGCAACCCCCACGGGTCCTGCTGCAAATCCCCCAGCCCCTGCCGCAAGC
TCCACACCCCATGGACACTGTCCCAATGGGGTAACAGCTGGGTTGGGCCCAGTGGCTGAGGTGAAGTCCA
GCCCAGTGGGAGGGGGTCCCCGAGGACCTGCTGGCCCTGCCCTCGGCAGGCACTGGGGAGCAGGCTGGGA
TGGCGGCCACCACTACCCAGAGATGGATGCGCGGCAGGAGCGGGTGGAGGTGCTGCCCCAAGCCCGGGCC
TCCTGGGAGAGCCTGGACGAAGAGTGGAGGGCGCCCCAGGCAGGCAGCAGGACCCCAGTGCCCAGCACAG
TGCAAGCAAACACCTTTGAATTTGCGGATGCTGAGGAGGATGATGAGGTCAAGGTGTGCCCAACTTTCTT
GTACAAAGTGGTTGATCTAGAGGGCCCGCGGTTCGAAGGTAAGCCTATCCCTAACCCTCTCCTCGGTCTC
GATTCTACGCGTACCGGTTAGTAATGAGTTTAAACGGGGGAGGCTAACTGAAACACGGAAGGAGACAATA
CCGGAAGGAACCCGCGCTATGACGGCAATAAAAAGACAGAATAAAACGCACGGGTGTTGGGTCGTTTGTT
CATAAACGCGGGGTTCGGTCCCAGGGCTGGCACTCTGTCGATACCCCACCGAGACCCCATTGGGGCCAAT
ACGCCCGCGTTTCTTCCTTTTCCCCACCCCACCCCCCAAGTTCGGGTGAAGGCCCAGGGCTCGCAGCCAA
CGTCGGGGCGGCAGGCCCTGCCATAGCAGATCTGCGCAGCTGGGGCTCTAGGGGGTATCCCC
[124 nt withheld, positions 2513-2636]
C
[32 nt withheld, positions 2638-2669]
CA
[57 nt withheld, positions 2672-2728]
A
[49 nt withheld, positions 2730-2778]
CCTTTGACGTTGGAGTCCACGTTCTTT
[37 nt withheld, positions 2806-2842]
ACCCTATCTCGGTCTATTCTTTTGATTTATAAGGGATTTTGGGGATTTCGGCCTATTGGTTAAAAAATGA
GCTGATTTAACAAAAATTTAACGCGAATTAATTCTGTGGAATGTGTGTCAGTTAGGGTGTGGAAAGTCCC
CAGGCTCCCCAGCAGGCAGAAGTATGCAAAGCATGCATCTCAATTAGTCAGCAACCAGGTGTGGAAAGTC
CCCAGGCTCCCCAGCAGGCAGAAGTATGCAAAGCATGCATCTCAATTAGTCAGCAACCATAGTCCCGCCC
CTAACTCCGCCCATCCCGCCCCTAACTCCGCCCAGTTCCGCCCATTCTCCGCCCCATGGCTGACTAATTT
TTTTTATTTATGCAGAGGCCGAGGCCGCCTCTGCCTCTGAGCTATTCCAGAAGTAGTGAGGAGGCTTTTT
TGGAGGCCTAGGCTTTTGCAAAAAGCTCCCGGGAGCTTGTATATCCATTTTCGGATCTGATCAAGAGACA
GGATGAGGATCGTTTCGCATGATTGAACAAGATGGATTGCACGCAGGTTCTCCGGCCGCTTGGGTGGAGA
GGCTATTCGGCTATGACTGGGCACAACAGACAATCGGCTGCTCTGATGCCGCCGTGTTCCGGCTGTCAGC
GCAGGGGCGCCCGGTTCTTTTTGTCAAGACCGACCTGTCCGGTGCCCTGAATGAACTGCAGGACGAGGCA
GCGCGGCTATCGTGGCTGGCCACGACGGGCGTTCCTTGCGCAGCTGTGCTCGACGTTGTCACTGAAGCGG
GAAGGGACTGGCTGCTATTGGGCGAAGTGCCGGGGCAGGATCTCCTGTCATCTCACCTTGCTCCTGCCGA
GAAAGTATCCATCATGGCTGATGCAATGCGGCGGCTGCATACGCTTGATCCGGCTACCTGCCCATTCGAC
CACCAAGCGAAACATCGCATCGAGCGAGCACGTACTCGGATGGAAGCCGGTCTTGTCGATCAGGATGATC
TGGACGAAGAGCATCAGGGGCTCGCGCCAGCCGAACTGTTCGCCAGGCTCAAGGCGCGCATGCCCGACGG
CGAGGATCTCGTCGTGACCCATGGCGATGCCTGCTTGCCGAATATCATGGTGGAAAATGGCCGCTTTTCT
GGATTCATCGACTGTGGCCGGCTGGGTGTGGCGGACCGCTATCAGGACATAGCGTTGGCTACCCGTGATA
TTGCTGAAGAGCTTGGCGGCGAATGGGCTGACCGCTTCCTCGTGCTTTACGGTATCGCCGCTCCCGATTC
GCAGCGCATCGCCTTCTATCGCCTTCTTGACGAGTTCTTCTGAGCGGGACTCTGGGGTTCGCGAAATGAC
CGACCAAGCGACGCCCAACCTGCCATCACGAGATTTCGATTCCACCGCCGCCTTCTATGAAAGGTTGGGC
TTCGGAATCGTTTTCCGGGACGCCGGCTGGATGATCCTCCAGCGCGGGGATCTCATGCTGGAGTTCTTCG
CCCACCCCAACTTGTTTATTGCAGCTTATAATGGTTACAAATAAAGCAATAGCATCACAAATTTCACAAA
TAAAGCATTTTTTTCACTGCATTCTAGTTGTGGTTTGTCCAAACTCATCAATGTATCTTATCATGTCTGT
ATACCGTCGACCTCTAGCTAGAGCTTGGCGTAATCATGGTCATAGCTGTTTCCTGTGTGAAATTGTTATC
CGCTCACAATTCCACACAACATACGAGCCGGAAGCATAAAGTGTAAAGCCTGGGGTGCCTAATGAGTGAG
CTAACTCACATTAATTGCGTTGCGCTCACTGCCCGCTTTCCAGTCGGGAAACCTGTCGTGCCAGCTGCAT
TAATGAATCGGCCAACGCGCGGGGAGAGGCGGTTTGCGTATTGGGCGCTCTTCCGCTTCCTCGCTCACTG
ACTCGCTGCGCTCGGTCGTTCGGCTGCGGCGAGCGGTATCAGCTCACTCAAAGGCGGTAATACGGTTATC
CACAGAATCAGGGGATAACGCAGGAAAGAACATGTGAGCAAAAGGCCAGCAAAAGGCCAGGAACCGTAAA
AAGGCCGCGTTGCTGGCGTTTTTCCATAGGCTCCGCCCCCCTGACGAGCATCACAAAAATCGACGCTCAA
GTCAGAGGTGGCGAAACCCGACAGGACTATAAAGATACCAGGCGTTTCCCCCTGGAAGCTCCCTCGTGCG
CTCTCCTGTTCCGACCCTGCCGCTTACCGGATACCTGTCCGCCTTTCTCCCTTCGGGAAGCGTGGCGCTT
TCTCAATGCTCACGCTGTAGGTATCTCAGTTCGGTGTAGGTCGTTCGCTCCAAGCTGGGCTGTGTGCACG
AACCCCCCGTTCAGCCCGACCGCTGCGCCTTATCCGGTAACTATCGTCTTGAGTCCAACCCGGTAAGACA
CGACTTATCGCCACTGGCAGCAGCCACTGGTAACAGGATTAGCAGAGCGAGGTATGTAGGCGGTGCTACA
GAGTTCTTGAAGTGGTGGCCTAACTACGGCTACACTAGAAGGACAGTATTTGGTATCTGCGCTCTGCTGA
AGCCAGTTACCTTCGGAAAAAGAGTTGGTAGCTCTTGATCCGGCAAACAAACCACCGCTGGTAGCGGTGG
TTTTTTTGTTTGCAAGCAGCAGATTACGCGCAGAAAAAAAGGATCTCAAGAAGATCCTTTGATCTTTTCT
ACGGGGTCTGACGCTCAGTGGAACGAAAACTCACGTTAAGGGATTTTGGTCATGAGATTATCAAAAAGGA
TCTTCACCTAGATCCTTTTAAATTAAAAATGAAGTTTTAAATCAATCTAAAGTATATATGAGTAAACTTG
GTCTGACAGTTACCAATGCTTAATCAGTGAGGCACCTATCTCAGCGATCTGTCTATTTCGTTCATCCATA
GTTGCCTGACTCCCCGTCGTGTAGATAACTACGATACGGGAGGGCTTACCATCTGGCCCCAGTGCTGCAA
TGATACCGCGAGACCCACGCTCACCGGCTCCAGATTTATCAGCAATAAACCAGCCAGCCGGAAGGGCCGA
GCGCAGAAGTGGTCCTGCAACTTTATCCGCCTCCATCCAGTCTATTAATTGTTGCCGGGAAGCTAGAGTA
AGTAGTTCGCCAGTTAATAGTTTGCGCAACGTTGTTGCCATTGCTACAGGCATCGTGGTGTCACGCTCGT
CGTTTGGTATGGCTTCATTCAGCTCCGGTTCCCAACGATCAAGGCGAGTTACATGATCCCCCATGTTGTG
CAAAAAAGCGGTTAGCTCCTTCGGTCCTCCGATCGTTGTCAGAAGTAAGTTGGCCGCAGTGTTATCACTC
ATGGTTATGGCAGCACTGCATAATTCTCTTACTGTCATGCCATCCGTAAGATGCTTTTCTGTGACTGGTG
AGTACTCAACCAAGTCATTCTGAGAATAGTGTATGCGGCGACCGAGTTGCTCTTGCCCGGCGTCAATACG
GGATAATACCGCGCCACATAGCAGAACTTTAAAAGTGCTCATCATTGGAAAACGTTCTTCGGGGCGAAAA
CTCTCAAGGATCTTACCGCTGTTGAGATCCAGTTCGATGTAACCCACTCGTGCACCCAACTGATCTTCAG
CATCTTTTACTTTCACCAGCGTTTCTGGGTGAGCAAAAACAGGAAGGCAAAATGCCGCAAAAAAGGGAAT
AAGGGCGACACGGAAATGTTGAATACTCATACTCTTCCTTTTTCAATATTATTGAAGCATTTATCAGGGT
TATTGTCTCATGAGCGGATACATATTTGAATGTATTTAGAAAAATAAACAAATAGGGGTTCCGCGCACAT
TTCCCCGAAAAGTGCCACCTGACGTC
Features (pLannotate 1.2.2; 23 found; start..end, strand, type, name):
     36..80      -  misc_feature   bom (fragment): basis of mobility region from pBR322
    235..614     +  enhancer       CMV enhancer: human cytomegalovirus immediate early enhancer
    615..818     +  promoter       CMV promoter: human cytomegalovirus (CMV) immediate early promoter
    814..847     +  LTR            5' LTR (truncated) (fragment): truncated 5' long terminal repeat (LTR) from HIV-1
    863..881     +  promoter       T7 promoter: promoter for bacteriophage T7 RNA polymerase
    912..929     +  protein_bind   attB1 (fragment): mutant version of attB; core recombination site for the Gateway® BP reaction BP Clonase™
    935..2086    +  CDS            CDC42EP1: BORG5_HUMAN - Also known as BORG5, CEP1, MSE55. Experimental evidence at protein level: Swiss-Prot protein existence level 1. Probably involved in the organization of the actin cytoskeleton. Induced membrane extensions in fibroblasts. From Homo sapiens (Human).
   2089..2112    -  protein_bind   attB2: mutant version of attB; recombination site for the Gateway® BP reaction BP Clonase™
   2138..2179    +  CDS            V5 tag: epitope tag from simian virus 5
   2263..2311    +  polyA_signal   HSV TK poly(A) signal: herpes simplex virus thymidine kinase polyadenylation signal (Cole and Stacy, 1985)
   2402..2418    -  polyA_signal   bGH poly(A) signal (fragment): bovine growth hormone polyadenylation signal
   2513..2941    +  rep_origin     f1 ori (sequence partly withheld): f1 bacteriophage origin of replication; arrow indicates direction of (+) strand synthesis
   2955..3284    +  promoter       SV40 promoter: SV40 enhancer and early promoter
   3351..4142    +  CDS            neo: KKA2_KLEPN - Also known as kan, nptII. Experimental evidence at protein level: Swiss-Prot protein existence level 1. Resistance to kanamycin, neomycin, paromomycin, ribostamycin, butirosin and gentamicin B. From Klebsiella pneumoniae.
   4168..4326    +  CDS            ble (fragment): BLE_KLEPN - Experimental evidence at protein level: Swiss-Prot protein existence level 1. Binding protein with a strong affinity to the bleomycin family of antibiotics. Binds to CL990; an antimitotic-antibiotic compound. From Klebsiella pneumoniae.
   4321..4442    +  polyA_signal   SV40 poly(A) signal: SV40 polyadenylation signal
   4515..4531    -  protein_bind   lac operator: The lac repressor binds to the lac operator to inhibit transcription in E. coli. This inhibition can be relieved by adding lactose or isopropyl-β-D-thiogalactopyranoside (IPTG). lac repressor encoded by lacI
   4539..4569    -  promoter       lac promoter: promoter for the E. coli lac operon
   4584..4605    -  protein_bind   CAP binding site: CAP binding activates transcription in the presence of cAMP. E. coli catabolite activator protein
   4618..4710    -  CDS            lacI (fragment): lac repressor; lacI; The lac repressor binds to the lac operator to inhibit transcription in E. coli. This inhibition can be relieved by adding lactose or isopropyl-β-D-thiogalactopyranoside (IPTG).
   4893..5481    -  rep_origin     ori: high-copy-number ColE1/pMB1/pBR322/pUC origin of replication
   5652..6512    -  CDS            AmpR: β-lactamase; bla; confers resistance to ampicillin, carbenicillin, and related antibiotics
   6513..6617    -  promoter       AmpR promoter: bla
