[The description below was written by a language model from this plasmid's Addgene catalogue record and pLannotate feature annotations shown in this document.]
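Description:
pcDNA 3.2/V5-DEST CDC42EP1 WT is a mammalian expression plasmid that produces wild-type human CDC42EP1 (CDC42 effector protein 1, also called BORG5, CEP1 or MSE55) with a C-terminal V5 epitope tag. It was made by Gateway recombination of an ORFeome-library cDNA into the pcDNA 3.2/V5-DEST destination vector. The open reading frame is therefore flanked by attB1 and attB2 sites. The attB2 site is followed by the backbone-encoded V5 tag, which allows the protein to be detected or immunoprecipitated with anti-V5 antibodies. Transcription is driven by the human cytomegalovirus immediate-early enhancer and promoter and terminated by the HSV thymidine kinase polyadenylation signal. A T7 promoter upstream of the insert can be used for in vitro transcription.

In E. coli the plasmid is maintained at high copy through a ColE1/pUC-type origin and selected with ampicillin via the β-lactamase gene. An f1 origin is also present. A separate cassette contains the SV40 early promoter, the neomycin phosphotransferase gene and the SV40 poly(A) signal, which permits G418 selection of stably transfected mammalian cells. Several short annotations (an HIV-1 LTR fragment, bGH poly(A), ble and lacI fragments, and a bom fragment) appear to be partial matches or backbone remnants rather than functional elements.

The catalogue sizes (1,254 bp backbone, 5,394 bp total) do not agree with the 6,648-nt depositor sequence. The backbone figure more closely resembles the length of the insert region. The construct comes from a study identifying AMPK phosphorylation substrates involved in cell invasion. The "WT" label suggests it serves as the wild-type reference form, though the record does not describe any mutant counterparts.
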