Addgene plasmid #69819: pcDNA 3.2/V5-DEST CDC42EP1 WT
Purpose: Expresses CDC42EP1-V5 in mammalian cells
Depositing lab: Anne Brunet. Depositing organization: Stanford University. Publication: Identification of AMPK Phosphorylation Sites Reveals a Network of Proteins Involved in Cell Invasion and Facilitates Large-Scale Substrate Prediction. Schaffer BE, Levin RS, Hertz NT, Maures TJ, Schoof ML, Hollstein PE, Benayoun BA, Banko MR, Shaw RJ, Shokat KM, Brunet A. Cell Metab. 2015 Nov 3;22(5):907-21. doi: 10.1016/j.cmet.2015.09.009. Epub 2015 Oct 8. PubMed 26456332.
Backbone
  Vector backbone: pcDNA 3.2/V5-DEST
  Backbone size w/o insert (bp): 1254
  Total vector size (bp): 5394
  Vector type: Mammalian Expression
Growth in bacteria
  Bacterial resistance: Ampicillin, 100 μg/mL
  Growth temperature: 37°C
  Growth strain: NEB Stable
  Copy number: High Copy
Gene/Insert
  Gene/Insert name: CDC42 effector protein (alt name: CDC42EP1, BORG5, MSE55, CEP1)
  Species: H. sapiens (human)
  Entrez Gene: CDC42EP1 (a.k.a. BORG5, CEP1, MSE55)
  Promoter: CMV
  Tag / fusion protein: V5 (C terminal on backbone)
  Cloning method: Gateway Cloning
  Sequencing primers: 5′ GGCACCAAAATCAACGGGACTTTC; 3′ GTCTCCTTCCGTGTTTCAGTTAGCC
Resource information
  A portion of this plasmid was derived from a plasmid made by: Vector is Gateway and cDNA is from Orfeome library (Open Biosystems)
Terms and licenses: Academic/Nonprofit Terms; Industry Terms: Not Available to Industry
How to cite: pcDNA 3.2/V5-DEST CDC42EP1 WT was a gift from Anne Brunet (Addgene plasmid # 69819 ; http://n2t.net/addgene:69819 ; RRID:Addgene_69819)
