>Addgene plasmid #69819 | pcDNA 3.2/V5-DEST CDC42EP1 WT | addgene partial sequence | sequence record 142725 | CMV-F 5'-CGCAAATGGGCGGTAGGCGTG-3'
CTCTCTGGCTAACTAGAGAACCCACTGCTTACTGGCTTATCGAAATTAATACGACTCACTATAGGGAGAC
CCAAGCTGGCTAGTTAAGCTATCAACAAGTTTGTACAAAAAAGTTGGCATGCCCGGCCCCCAGGGGGGCA
GAGGCGCCGCCACCATGAGCCTGGGCAAGCTCTCGCCTGTGGGCTGGGTGTCCAGTTCACAGGGAAAGAG
GCGGCTGACTGCAGACATGATCAGCCACCCACTCGGGGACTTCCGCCACACCATGCATGTGGGCCGTGGC
GGGGATGTCTTCGGGGACACGTCCTTCCTCAGCAACCACGGTGGCAGCTCCGGGAGCACCCATCGCTCAC
CCCGCAGCTTCCTGGCCAAGAAGCTGCAGCTGGTGCGGAGGGTGGGGGCGCCCCCCCGGAGGATGGCATC
TCCCCCTGCACCCTCCCCGGCTCCACCGGCCATCTCCCCCATCATCAAGAACGCCATCTCCCTGCCCCAG
CTCAACCAGGCCGCCTACGACAGCCTCGTGGTTGGCAAGCTCAGCTTCGACAGCAGCCCCACCAGCTCCA
CGGACGGCCACTCCAGCTACGGCCTGGACTCTGGGTTCTGCACCATCTCCCGCCTGCCCCGCTCGGAAAA
GCCGCATGACCGAGACCGGGATGGTTCCTTCCCCTCTGAGCCCGGGCTTCGCCGCTCTGACTCTCTCTTG
TCCTTCCGCCTGGACCTCGACCTTGGGCCCTCACTCCTCAGCGAGCTGCTAGGGGTCATGAGCCTGCCAG
AAGCCCCTGCAGCTGAGACTCCAGCCCCCGCTGCAAACCCCCCAGCCCCTACTGCAAACCCCACGGGTCC
TGCTGCAAACCCCCCAGCCACTACTGCAAACCCCC
