>Addgene plasmid #69819 | pcDNA 3.2/V5-DEST CDC42EP1 WT | addgene partial sequence | sequence record 142727 | TK-pA-R2 5'-GGTGGGGAAAAGGAAGAAAC-3'
GGGTATCGACAGAGTGCCAGCCCTGGGACCGAACCCCGCGTTTATGAACAAACGACCCAACACCCGTGCG
TTTTATTCTGTCTTTTTATTGCCGTCATAGCGCGGGTTCCTTCCGGTATTGTCTCCTTCCGTGTTTCAGT
TAGCCTCCCCCGTTTAAACTCATTACTAACCGGTACGCGTAGAATCGAGACCGAGGAGAGGGTTAGGGAT
AGGCTTACCTTCGAACCGCGGGCCCTCTAGATCAACCACTTTGTACAAGAAAGTTGGGCACACCTTGACC
TCATCATCCTCCTCAGCATCCGCAAATTCAAAGGTGTTTGCTTGCACTGTGCTGGGCACTGGGGTCCTGC
TGCCTGCCTGGGGCGCCCTCCACTCTTCGTCCAGGCTCTCCCAGGAGGCCCGGGCTTGGGGCAGCACCTC
CACCCGCTCCTGCCGCGCATCCATCTCTGGGTAGTGGTGGCCGCCATCCCAGCCTGCTCCCCAGTGCCTG
CCGAGGGCAGGGCCAGCAGGTCCTCGGGGACCCCCTCCCACTGGGCTGGACTTCACCTCAGCCACTGGGC
CCAACCCAGCTGTTACCCCATTGGGACAGTGTCCATGGGGTGTGGAGCTTGCGGCAGGGGCTGGGGGATT
TGCAGCAGGACCCGTGGGGGTTGCGGCAGGTGCTGGGGGGTTTGCAGTAGTGGCTGGGGGGTTTGCAGCA
GGACCCGTGGGGTTTGCAGTAGGGGCTGGGGGGTTTGCAGCGGGGGCTGGAGTCTCAGCTGCAGGGGCTT
CTGGCAGGCTCATGACCCCTAGCAGCTCGCTGAGGAGTGAGGGCCCAAGGTCGAGGTCCAGGCGGAAGGA
CAAGAGAGAGTCAGAGCGGCGAAGCCCGGGCTCAGAGGGGAAGGAACCATCCCGGTCTCGGTCATGCGGC
TTTTCCGAGCGGGGCAGGCGGGAGATGGTGCA
